>Addgene plasmid #62529 | GFP-DroshaS302D | depositor partial sequence | sequence record 102644 | primer used:  GACCTCTAGATTATTTTTCCTTGATTGAGGTATAG
AACTCTGGTTGTCACTCCAACGGTCTTTTTCTTCCTCCCAACGAGCTCTCTTCTTCTCCCTACTTGGGGA
GCGATGATTCACAATCTCCAGGGGTGGGGCCCAAGAATCTGTATTTTTAATAATCTCCCCAGGTAATTCT
GGTGTGCATCCAGCAGGTTCAGGAACAACCGATAAACCGTAACTCCTTCCAGATCTCTTATACTCTTTTT
TGTAGGACCTTTCCAGATCTGGTGATCTTCGGTTGTCTCGATGCCTGTGTCTCTCCCGTTCTCGCTCTCT
GCTCCGTTCGTAGCTGCGGCGGCGAGATGGTGTTCTCCCTCGGTCATAATCAGATCTGTACCGGCTGTCT
TGTCTTCTCCTGTCGGGACTGCGGCCTCGCTCCCGCCGATCCAGGGACCGATGCCTCTCACCTCGCCCAT
GACTGTGATCTCGGTGCCTGTGGTCATCATAGTGTTTCAGCCTTTCTGGGGACCTTCTCTCACTGGGAGC
CTTTGGGAGTGGGTATGGAGGGAGATGTCTGAAATGAGGACTACTGCTGTTATTAGCACTGGGCAGGAAA
GAACTAGGGTTGTTCTGGAAACTATTAAAACTGGGAGGTGGGAAGTTGTGGTGAGAATAGCCCGGAGGGT
ACTGATAATTAACCTGCTGCGGCATGACTGGAGGGGGCGGGGGATGAGGCATGGAGGGAGGGGGCATCAT
GAAGGGGAAAGTGCCTTGTCCAGGAGGTGCCCCAGGGACTGGGGGGTTATTAGGACAAGGCATTGGTGGT
GGCATGGGAGGAAAACAAGGAGGAACTGGGAAGGGGTGCCTCATCTGGTGGTTGGGGAAAGGCGGCCTGA
TTGGGCAGGGGGGAAGAGGGCCTTGCGCTGACGGAGGCATGGGTGGGGGGAAGGGTACAAAGTCTGGTCG
TGGAGGGAGAAAATTG
