>Addgene plasmid #62529 | GFP-DroshaS302D | addgene partial sequence | sequence record 105914 | CMV-F 5'-CGCAAATGGGCGGTAGGCGTG-3'
GAGCTGGTTTAGTGAACCGTCAGATCCGCTAGCGCTACCGGTCGCCACCATGGTGAGCAAGGGCGAGGAG
CTGTTCACCGGGGTGGTGCCCATCCTGGTCGAGCTGGACGGCGACGTAAACGGCCACAAGTTCAGCGTGT
CCGGCGAGGGCGAGGGCGATGCCACCTACGGCAAGCTGACCCTGAAGTTCATCTGCACCACCGGCAAGCT
GCCCGTGCCCTGGCCCACCCTCGTGACCACCCTGACCTACGGCGTGCAGTGCTTCAGCCGCTACCCCGAC
CACATGAAGCAGCACGACTTCTTCAAGTCCGCCATGCCCGAAGGCTACGTCCAGGAGCGCACCATCTTCT
TCAAGGACGACGGCAACTACAAGACCCGCGCCGAGGTGAAGTTCGAGGGCGACACCCTGGTGAACCGCAT
CGAGCTGAAGGGCATCGACTTCAAGGAGGACGGCAACATCCTGGGGCACAAGCTGGAGTACAACTACAAC
AGCCACAACGTCTATATCATGGCCGACAAGCAGAAGAACGGCATCAAGGTGAACTTCAAGATCCGCCACA
ACATCGAGGACGGCAGCGTGCAGCTCGCCGACCACTACCAGCAGAACACCCCCATCGGCGACGGCCCCGT
GCTGCTGCCCGACAACCACTACCTGAGCACCCAGTCCGCCCTGAGCAAAGACCCCAACGAGAAGCGCGAT
CACATGGTCCTGCTGGAGTTCGTGACCGCCGCCGGGATCACTCTCGGCATGGACGAGCTGTACAAGTCCG
GACTCAGATCTCGAGCTCAAGCTTCGATGATGCAGGGAAACACATGTCACAGAATGTCGTTCCACCCGGG
ACGAGGGTGTCCCCGAGGACGAGGAGGACATGGAGCCAGACCCTCAGCACCATCCTTTA
