>Addgene plasmid #62529 | GFP-DroshaS302D | addgene partial sequence | sequence record 105916 | SV40pA-R 5'-GAAATTTGTGATGCTATTGC-3'
CAAGTTAACAACAACAATTGCATTCATTTTATGTTTCAGGTTCAGGGGGAGGTGTGGGAGGTTTTTTAAA
GCAAGTAAAACCTCTACAAATGTGGTATGGCTGATTATGATCAGTTATCTAGATCCGGTGGATCCCGGGC
CCGCGGTACCTTATTTCTTGATGTCTTCAGTCTCATCTGGCTCTCTCTCTTGATGCTCTCTTTCCCACCT
CATTTCTTTTAACTCTTGTCTGTACTTCCGTTCGATGAACCGCTTCTGATGGGCCATCTGGGGAAAATTA
TATTTTTCAAGCGCATCCATTGCTGCTCCCATTTCCGCTTGCTGAATACTTGGTCCTTTCCCACAGCCTA
TTCTTTCTCCCTTGAAATAAACAGCCACAGTGTAGGTTCGGGCATGGGATGGGCCCACTGTCTGCAGAGT
CTTGTACAGAGGAATGTCTGGCTCTTTTCCTTCTGTCCTAAGTGTCAAGCAACACTGCTGAAGCTGGGAT
TTGGGGTCATTCCAATCCTGATTCAAAATGAACTCTTTCAATCGTGGAAAGAAGCAGACATTCATGAAAG
TATGAACATATTCCAAATCCTTATCAATGTACAGCGCTGCAATAAATGATTCCAAAAGGTCCGCCAAGGT
CTTGGTGCGAAGCGCCACAGGCCTCTTGGTCTTGTCGTTGGTTATGGCGTACTCCTGCATGCCCAGCTCC
TCCGCTACCTTGGCCTGAGTTCTATTATTCACCAAAGAGCTTCGCAACAAAGTTAAGTGTCCTTCATGAT
GATCTGGGAAATGAATGAATAAGTACTCTGTGGCTACCAGTTGCATTATGGAGTCACCTAGGAATTCCAT
TCTCTGATTGTGGCCTA
