>Addgene plasmid #62529 | GFP-DroshaS302D | addgene partial sequence | sequence record 107208 | Drosha1-F 5'-AGGCATCGGTCCCTGGAT-3'
GACAGCCGGTACAGATCTGATTATGACCGAGGGAGAACACCATCTCGCCGCCGCAGCTACGAACGGAGCA
GAGAGCGAGAACGGGAGAGACACAGGCATCGAGACAACCGAAGATCACCAGATCTGGAAAGGTCCTACAA
AAAAGAGTATAAGAGATCTGGAAGGAGTTACGGTTTATCGGTTGTTCCTGAACCTGCTGGATGCACACCA
GAATTACCTGGGGAGATTATTAAAAATACAGATTCTTGGGCCCCACCCCTGGAGATTGTGAATCATCGCT
CCCCAAGTAGGGAGAAGAAGAGAGCTCGTTGGGAGGAAGAAAAAGACCGTTGGAGTGACAACCAGAGTTC
TGGCAAAGACAAGAACTATACCTCAATCAAGGAAAAAGAGCCCGAGGAGACCATGCCTGACAAGAATGAG
GAGGAAGAAGAAGAACTTCTTAAGCCTGTGTGGATTCGATGCACTCATTCAGAAAACTACTACTCCAGTG
ACCCCATGGATCAGGTGGGAGATTCTACAGTGGTTGGAACGAGTAGGCTTCGTGACTTATATGACAAATT
TGAGGAGGAGTTGGGGAGCAGGC
