[The description below was written by a language model from this plasmid's Addgene catalogue record.]
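Description:
GFP-DroshaS302D is a mammalian expression plasmid built on the Clontech pEGFP-C1 backbone, carrying human DROSHA fused in frame to the C-terminus of GFP, so the fluorescent tag sits at the N-terminus of the protein. The roughly 4.1 kb Drosha coding sequence was inserted between the HindIII and KpnI sites of the multiple cloning site, giving a total plasmid size of about 8.8 kb. It is maintained as a high-copy plasmid in E. coli under kanamycin selection. The same backbone resistance cassette confers neomycin resistance in mammalian cells, allowing G418 selection of stable transfectants. The record does not list the promoter explicitly. pEGFP-C1 vectors normally drive the fusion from the CMV immediate-early promoter with an SV40 polyadenylation signal, but no feature table is available here to confirm this.

The defining feature of the insert is the substitution of serine 302 with aspartic acid, a change commonly used to mimic constitutive phosphorylation at a serine residue. Drosha is the nuclear RNase III enzyme that processes primary microRNA transcripts. The associated study concerned the requirement for phosphorylation at serine 300 or serine 302 for its nuclear localization. The GFP tag allows the subcellular distribution of the mutant to be followed by fluorescence microscopy in transfected cells, presumably in comparison with wild-type or other Drosha variants. The depositor notes that the Drosha sequence also carries an H278R change, which is stated not to be expected to affect function.
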