Addgene plasmid #62529: GFP-DroshaS302D
Purpose: Serine 302 of Drosha is mutated to aspartic acid
Depositing lab: Bharat Ramratnam. Depositing organization: Rhode Island Hospital. Publication: Phosphorylation of the RNase III enzyme Drosha at Serine300 or Serine302 is required for its nuclear localization. Tang X, Zhang Y, Tucker L, Ramratnam B. Nucleic Acids Res. 2010 Oct;38(19):6610-9. doi: 10.1093/nar/gkq547. Epub 2010 Jun 16. PubMed 20554852.
Backbone
  Vector backbone: pEGFP-C1
  Backbone manufacturer: clontech
  Backbone size w/o insert (bp): 4700
  Total vector size (bp): 8822
  Vector type: Mammalian Expression
  Selectable markers: Neomycin (select with G418)
Growth in bacteria
  Bacterial resistance: Kanamycin, 50 μg/mL
  Growth temperature: 37°C
  Growth strain: DH5alpha
  Copy number: High Copy
Gene/Insert
  Gene/Insert name: human Drosha with serine 302 changed to aspartic acid
  Species: H. sapiens (human)
  Insert size (bp): 4122
  Mutation: changed serine 302 to aspartic acid
  Entrez Gene: DROSHA (a.k.a. ETOHI2, HSA242976, RANSE3L, RN3, RNASE3L, RNASEN)
  Tag / fusion protein: GFP (N terminal on backbone)
  Cloning method: Restriction Enzyme; 5′ cloning site HindIII (unknown if destroyed); 3′ cloning site KpnI (unknown if destroyed)
  Sequencing primers: 5′ GACGAGCTGTACAAG
Terms and licenses: Academic/Nonprofit Terms; Industry Terms: Not Available to Industry
Depositor comments: Drosha contains H278R mutation. Depositor states this mutation should not affect function.
How to cite: GFP-DroshaS302D was a gift from Bharat Ramratnam (Addgene plasmid # 62529 ; http://n2t.net/addgene:62529 ; RRID:Addgene_62529)
